>Addgene plasmid #214652 | pGL4_EGR1p-BC1488-luc2 | addgene full sequence | sequence record 423237 | Addgene NGS Result
GGCCTAACTGGCCGGTACCTGAGCTCGCTAGCCTCGAGGATATCAAACAAGTTTGTACAAAAAAGCAGGC
TATGGTGAGCAAGGGCGAGGAGCTGTTCACCGGGGTGGTGCCCATCCTGGTCGAGCTGGACGGCGACGTA
AACGGCCACAAGTTCAGCGTGTCCGGCGAGGGCGAGGGCGATGCCACCTACGGCAAGCTGACCCTGAAGT
TCATCTGCACCACCGGCAAGCTGCCCGTGCCCTGGCCCACCCTCGTGACCACCCTGACCTACAACTTTTC
TATACAAAGTTGAGACACCGTGCCATAGATCGAGGCCCGGGGTCAAGGCCCCGCCTCTCCTGGGCGGCCC
CTGCCCAGGCGGGCCCAGCCGCTCCTCCCCCGCACTCCCGGTTCGCTCTCACGGTCCCTGAGGTGGGCGG
GCGGGCCCTGGATGACAGCGATAGAACCCCGGCCCGACTCGCCCTCGCCCCCGCTCTGGGTCTGGGCTTC
CCCAGCCTAGTTCACGCCTAGGAGCCGCCTGAGCAGCCGCGCGCCCAGCGCCACACGCCACGAGCCCTCC
CCGCCTGGGCGTCCCCGGATCCCGCGAGCGCTCGGGCTCCCGGCTTGGAACCAGGGAGGAGGGAGGGAGC
GAGGGAGCAACCAGCTGCGACCCGGAAATGCCATATAAGGAGCAGGAAGGATCCCCCGCCGGAACAACCC
TTATTTGGGCAGCACCTTATTTGGAGTGGCCCGATATGGCCCGGCCGCTTCCGGCTCTGGGAGGAGGGAA
GAAGGCGGAGGGAGGGGCAACGCGGGAACTCCGGAGCTGCGCGGGTCCCGGAGGCCCCGGCGGCGGCTAG
AGCTCTAGGCTTCCCCGAAGCCTGGGCGCCTGGGATGCGGGCGCGGGCGCGGGCCCTAGGGTGCAGGATG
GAGGTGCCGGGCGCTGTCGGATGGGGGGCTTCACGTCGCTCCGGGTCCTCCCGGCCGGTCCTGCCATATT
AGGGCTTCCTGCTTCCCATATATGGCCATGTACGTCACGACGGAGGCGGACCCGTGCCGTTCCAGACCCT
TCAAATAGAGGCGGATCCGGGGAGTCGCGAGAGATCCCAGCGCGCAGAACTTGGGGAGCCGCCGCCGCCA
TCCGCCGCCGCAGCCAGCTTCCGCCGCCGCAGGACCGGCCCCTGCCCCAGCCTCCGCAGCCGCGGCGCGT
CCACGCCCGCCCGCGCCCAGGGCGAGTCGGGGTCGCCGCCTGCACGCTTCTCAGTGTTCAACTTTGTATA
ATAAAGTTGAGCTAGTTGCTAAGTCTGCCGAGTAGAATTAACCCTCACTAAAGGGTAGGTGACACTATTT
ACTACTACATACATTCTATGTCGCACTTCTAACATCTTTTCTATACTCCTATAGTGAGTCGTATTAGTAG
ACGCGAGTCAATGCATGTACGACAGCTTTCTTGTACAAAGTGGTTCGATATCAAGATCTGGCCTCGGCGG
CCAAGCTTGGCAATCCGGTACTGTTGGTAAAGCCACCATGGAAGATGCCAAAAACATTAAGAAGGGCCCA
GCGCCATTCTACCCACTCGAAGACGGGACCGCCGGCGAGCAGCTGCACAAAGCCATGAAGCGCTACGCCC
TGGTGCCCGGCACCATCGCCTTTACCGACGCACATATCGAGGTGGACATTACCTACGCCGAGTACTTCGA
GATGAGCGTTCGGCTGGCAGAAGCTATGAAGCGCTATGGGCTGAATACAAACCATCGGATCGTGGTGTGC
AGCGAGAATAGCTTGCAGTTCTTCATGCCCGTGTTGGGTGCCCTGTTCATCGGTGTGGCTGTGGCCCCAG
CTAACGACATCTACAACGAGCGCGAGCTGCTGAACAGCATGGGCATCAGCCAGCCCACCGTCGTATTCGT
GAGCAAGAAAGGGCTGCAAAAGATCCTCAACGTGCAAAAGAAGCTACCGATCATACAAAAGATCATCATC
ATGGATAGCAAGACCGACTACCAGGGCTTCCAAAGCATGTACACCTTCGTGACTTCCCATTTGCCACCCG
GCTTCAACGAGTACGACTTCGTGCCCGAGAGCTTCGACCGGGACAAAACCATCGCCCTGATCATGAACAG
TAGTGGCAGTACCGGATTGCCCAAGGGCGTAGCCCTACCGCACCGCACCGCTTGTGTCCGATTCAGTCAT
GCCCGCGACCCCATCTTCGGCAACCAGATCATCCCCGACACCGCTATCCTCAGCGTGGTGCCATTTCACC
ACGGCTTCGGCATGTTCACCACGCTGGGCTACTTGATCTGCGGCTTTCGGGTCGTGCTCATGTACCGCTT
CGAGGAGGAGCTATTCTTGCGCAGCTTGCAAGACTATAAGATTCAATCTGCCCTGCTGGTGCCCACACTA
TTTAGCTTCTTCGCTAAGAGCACTCTCATCGACAAGTACGACCTAAGCAACTTGCACGAGATCGCCAGCG
GCGGGGCGCCGCTCAGCAAGGAGGTAGGTGAGGCCGTGGCCAAACGCTTCCACCTACCAGGCATCCGCCA
GGGCTACGGCCTGACAGAAACAACCAGCGCCATTCTGATCACCCCCGAAGGGGACGACAAGCCTGGCGCA
GTAGGCAAGGTGGTGCCCTTCTTCGAGGCTAAGGTGGTGGACTTGGACACCGGTAAGACACTGGGTGTGA
ACCAGCGCGGCGAGCTGTGCGTCCGTGGCCCCATGATCATGAGCGGCTACGTTAACAACCCCGAGGCTAC
AAACGCTCTCATCGACAAGGACGGCTGGCTGCACAGCGGCGACATCGCCTACTGGGACGAGGACGAGCAC
TTCTTCATCGTGGACCGGCTGAAGAGCCTGATCAAATACAAGGGCTACCAGGTAGCCCCAGCCGAACTGG
AGAGCATCCTGCTGCAACACCCCAACATCTTCGACGCCGGGGTCGCCGGCCTGCCCGACGACGATGCCGG
CGAGCTGCCCGCCGCAGTCGTCGTGCTGGAACACGGTAAAACCATGACCGAGAAGGAGATCGTGGACTAT
GTGGCCAGCCAGGTTACAACCGCCAAGAAGCTGCGCGGTGGTGTTGTGTTCGTGGACGAGGTGCCTAAAG
GACTGACCGGCAAGTTGGACGCCCGCAAGATCCGCGAGATTCTCATTAAGGCCAAGAAGGGCGGCAAGAT
CGCCGTGTAATCTGCTTGCAAGAACTGGTTCAGTAGCTTAAGCCACTTTGTGATCCACCTTAACAGCCAC
GGCTTCCCTCCCGAGGTGGAGGAGCAGGCCGCCGGCACCCTGCCCATGAGCTGCGCCCAGGAGAGCGGCA
TGGATAGACACCCTGCTGCTTGCGCCAGCGCCAGGATCAACGTCTAACTGCAGTCTAGAGTCGGGGCGGC
CGGCCGCTTCGAGCAGACATGATAAGATACATTGATGAGTTTGGACAAACCACAACTAGAATGCAGTGAA
AAAAATGCTTTATTTGTGAAATTTGTGATGCTATTGCTTTATTTGTAACCATTATAAGCTGCAATAAACA
AGTTAACAACAACAATTGCATTCATTTTATGTTTCAGGTTCAGGGGGAGGTGTGGGAGGTTTTTTAAAGC
AAGTAAAACCTCTACAAATGTGGTAAAATCGATAAGGATCCGTTTGCGTATTGGGCGCTCTTCCGCTGAT
CTGCGCAGCACCATGGCCTGAAATAACCTCTGAAAGAGGAACTTGGTTAGCTACCTTCTGAGGCGGAAAG
AACCAGCTGTGGAATGTGTGTCAGTTAGGGTGTGGAAAGTCCCCAGGCTCCCCAGCAGGCAGAAGTATGC
AAAGCATGCATCTCAATTAGTCAGCAACCAGGTGTGGAAAGTCCCCAGGCTCCCCAGCAGGCAGAAGTAT
GCAAAGCATGCATCTCAATTAGTCAGCAACCATAGTCCCGCCCCTAACTCCGCCCATCCCGCCCCTAACT
CCGCCCAGTTCCGCCCATTCTCCGCCCCATGGCTGACTAATTTTTTTTATTTATGCAGAGGCCGAGGCCG
CCTCTGCCTCTGAGCTATTCCAGAAGTAGTGAGGAGGCTTTTTTGGAGGCCTAGGCTTTTGCAAAAAGCT
CGATTCTTCTGACACTAGCGCCACCATGAAGAAGCCCGAACTCACCGCTACCAGCGTTGAAAAATTTCTC
ATCGAGAAGTTCGACAGTGTGAGCGACCTGATGCAGTTGTCGGAGGGCGAAGAGAGCCGAGCCTTCAGCT
TCGATGTCGGCGGACGCGGCTATGTACTGCGGGTGAATAGCTGCGCTGATGGCTTCTACAAAGACCGCTA
CGTGTACCGCCACTTCGCCAGCGCTGCACTACCCATCCCCGAAGTGTTGGACATCGGCGAGTTCAGCGAG
AGCCTGACATACTGCATCAGTAGACGCGCCCAAGGCGTTACTCTCCAAGACCTCCCCGAAACAGAGCTGC
CTGCTGTGTTACAGCCTGTCGCCGAAGCTATGGATGCTATTGCCGCCGCCGACCTCAGTCAAACCAGCGG
CTTCGGCCCATTCGGGCCCCAAGGCATCGGCCAGTACACAACCTGGCGGGATTTCATTTGCGCCATTGCT
GATCCCCATGTCTACCACTGGCAGACCGTGATGGACGACACCGTGTCCGCCAGCGTAGCTCAAGCCCTGG
ACGAACTGATGCTGTGGGCCGAAGACTGTCCCGAGGTGCGCCACCTCGTCCATGCCGACTTCGGCAGCAA
CAACGTCCTGACCGACAACGGCCGCATCACCGCCGTAATCGACTGGTCCGAAGCTATGTTCGGGGACAGT
CAGTACGAGGTGGCCAACATCTTCTTCTGGCGGCCCTGGCTGGCTTGCATGGAGCAGCAGACTCGCTACT
TCGAGCGCCGGCATCCCGAGCTGGCCGGCAGCCCTCGTCTGCGAGCCTACATGCTGCGCATCGGCCTGGA
TCAGCTCTACCAGAGCCTCGTGGACGGCAACTTCGACGATGCTGCCTGGGCTCAAGGCCGCTGCGATGCC
ATCGTCCGCAGCGGGGCCGGCACCGTCGGTCGCACACAAATCGCTCGCCGGAGCGCAGCCGTATGGACCG
ACGGCTGCGTCGAGGTGCTGGCCGACAGCGGCAACCGCCGGCCCAGTACACGACCGCGCGCTAAGGAGGT
AGGTCGAGTTTAAACTCTAGAACCGGTCATGGCCGCAATAAAATATCTTTATTTTCATTACATCTGTGTG
TTGGTTTTTTGTGTGTTCGAACTAGATGCTGTCGACCGATGCCCTTGAGAGCCTTCAACCCAGTCAGCTC
CTTCCGGTGGGCGCGGGGCATGACTATCGTCGCCGCACTTATGACTGTCTTCTTTATCATGCAACTCGTA
GGACAGGTGCCGGCAGCGCTCTTCCGCTTCCTCGCTCACTGACTCGCTGCGCTCGGTCGTTCGGCTGCGG
CGAGCGGTATCAGCTCACTCAAAGGCGGTAATACGGTTATCCACAGAATCAGGGGATAACGCAGGAAAGA
ACATGTGAGCAAAAGGCCAGCAAAAGGCCAGGAACCGTAAAAAGGCCGCGTTGCTGGCGTTTTTCCATAG
GCTCCGCCCCCCTGACGAGCATCACAAAAATCGACGCTCAAGTCAGAGGTGGCGAAACCCGACAGGACTA
TAAAGATACCAGGCGTTTCCCCCTGGAAGCTCCCTCGTGCGCTCTCCTGTTCCGACCCTGCCGCTTACCG
GATACCTGTCCGCCTTTCTCCCTTCGGGAAGCGTGGCGCTTTCTCATAGCTCACGCTGTAGGTATCTCAG
TTCGGTGTAGGTCGTTCGCTCCAAGCTGGGCTGTGTGCACGAACCCCCCGTTCAGCCCGACCGCTGCGCC
TTATCCGGTAACTATCGTCTTGAGTCCAACCCGGTAAGACACGACTTATCGCCACTGGCAGCAGCCACTG
GTAACAGGATTAGCAGAGCGAGGTATGTAGGCGGTGCTACAGAGTTCTTGAAGTGGTGGCCTAACTACGG
CTACACTAGAAGAACAGTATTTGGTATCTGCGCTCTGCTGAAGCCAGTTACCTTCGGAAAAAGAGTTGGT
AGCTCTTGATCCGGCAAACAAACCACCGCTGGTAGCGGTGGTTTTTTTGTTTGCAAGCAGCAGATTACGC
GCAGAAAAAAAGGATCTCAAGAAGATCCTTTGATCTTTTCTACGGGGTCTGACGCTCAGTGGAACGAAAA
CTCACGTTAAGGGATTTTGGTCATGAGATTATCAAAAAGGATCTTCACCTAGATCCTTTTAAATTAAAAA
TGAAGTTTTAAATCAATCTAAAGTATATATGAGTAAACTTGGTCTGACAGCGGCCGCAAATGCTAAACCA
CTGCAGTGGTTACCAGTGCTTGATCAGTGAGGCACCGATCTCAGCGATCTGCCTATTTCGTTCGTCCATA
GTGGCCTGACTCCCCGTCGTGTAGATCACTACGATTCGTGAGGGCTTACCATCAGGCCCCAGCGCAGCAA
TGATGCCGCGAGAGCCGCGTTCACCGGCCCCCGATTTGTCAGCAATGAACCAGCCAGCAGGGAGGGCCGA
GCGAAGAAGTGGTCCTGCTACTTTGTCCGCCTCCATCCAGTCTATGAGCTGCTGTCGTGATGCTAGAGTA
AGAAGTTCGCCAGTGAGTAGTTTCCGAAGAGTTGTGGCCATTGCTACTGGCATCGTGGTATCACGCTCGT
CGTTCGGTATGGCTTCGTTCAACTCTGGTTCCCAGCGGTCAAGCCGGGTCACATGATCACCCATATTATG
AAGAAATGCAGTCAGCTCCTTAGGGCCTCCGATCGTTGTCAGAAGTAAGTTGGCCGCGGTGTTGTCGCTC
ATGGTAATGGCAGCACTACACAATTCTCTTACCGTCATGCCATCCGTAAGATGCTTTTCCGTGACCGGCG
AGTACTCAACCAAGTCGTTTTGTGAGTAGTGTATACGGCGACCAAGCTGCTCTTGCCCGGCGTCTATACG
GGACAACACCGCGCCACATAGCAGTACTTTGAAAGTGCTCATCATCGGGAATCGTTCTTCGGGGCGGAAA
GACTCAAGGATCTTGCCGCTATTGAGATCCAGTTCGATATAGCCCACTCTTGCACCCAGTTGATCTTCAG
CATCTTTTACTTTCACCAGCGTTTCGGGGTGTGCAAAAACAGGCAAGCAAAATGCCGCAAAGAAGGGAAT
GAGTGCGACACGAAAATGTTGGATGCTCATACTCGTCCTTTTTCAATATTATTGAAGCATTTATCAGGGT
TACTAGTACGTCTCTCAAGGATAAGTAAGTAATATTAAGGTACGGGAGGTATTGGACAGGCCGCAATAAA
ATATCTTTATTTTCATTACATCTGTGTGTTGGTTTTTTGTGTGAATCGATAGTACTAACATACGCTCTCC
ATCAAAACAAAACGAAACAAAACAAACTAGCAAAATAGGCTGTCCCCAGTGCAAGTGCAGGTGCCAGAAC
ATTTCTCT
Features (pLannotate 1.2.2; 21 found; start..end, strand, type, name):
     47..71      +  protein_bind   attB1: mutant version of attB; recombination site for the Gateway® BP reaction BP Clonase™
     72..290     +  CDS            moxGFP (fragment): moxGFP is a basic (constitutively fluorescent) green fluorescent protein published in 2015, derived from Aequorea victoria. It is reported to be a rapidly-maturing monomer.
    272..292     -  protein_bind   attB4: mutant version of attB; core recombination site for the Gateway® BP reaction BP Clonase™
   1249..1269    +  protein_bind   attB3: mutant version of attB; core recombination site for the Gateway® BP reaction BP Clonase™
   1296..1314    +  promoter       T3 promoter: promoter for bacteriophage T3 RNA polymerase
   1378..1396    -  promoter       T7 promoter: promoter for bacteriophage T7 RNA polymerase
   1423..1443    -  protein_bind   attB2: mutant version of attB; core recombination site for the Gateway® BP reaction BP Clonase™
   1508..3160    +  CDS            luciferase: firefly luciferase synthetic luc2 version of the luciferase gene
   3164..3211    +  CDS            hCL1: non-ORF yeast peptide conferring ubiquitin-dependent degradation human codon-optimized
   3218..3334    +  CDS            hPEST: PEST degradation sequence from mouse ornithine decarboxylase human codon-optimized
   3383..3504    -  polyA_signal   SV40 poly(A) signal: SV40 polyadenylation signal
   3530..3661    -  CDS            LT_SV40 (fragment): Experimental evidence at protein level: Swiss-Prot protein existence level 1. Isoform 17kT antigen targets host RBL2 for degradation and promotes cell proliferation. Transactivates host cyclin A promoter through its J domain. From Simian virus 40 (SV40).
   3698..4055    +  promoter       SV40 promoter: SV40 enhancer and early promoter
   4086..5123    +  CDS            HygR: hygromycin B phosphotransferase confers resistance to hygromycin
   5147..5195    +  polyA_signal   poly(A) signal: synthetic polyadenylation signal
   5211..5342    +  CDS            TcR (fragment): tetracycline efflux protein; tet; confers resistance to tetracycline
   5522..6110    -  rep_origin     ori: high-copy-number ColE1/pMB1/pBR322/pUC origin of replication
   6310..7170    -  CDS            AmpR: β-lactamase confers resistance to ampicillin, carbenicillin, and related antibiotics
   7171..7212    -  promoter       AmpR promoter (fragment): bla
   7275..7323    +  polyA_signal   poly(A) signal: synthetic polyadenylation signal
   7337..7428    +  misc_feature   pause site: RNA polymerase II transcriptional pause signal from the human α2 globin gene
