[The description below was written by a language model from this plasmid's Addgene catalogue record and pLannotate feature annotations shown in this document.]
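Description:
pGL4_EGR1p-BC1488-luc2 is a 7,428-nt mammalian luciferase reporter plasmid built on the pGL4 backbone and described as a MAPK pathway sensor for barcoded assays. It is propagated in E. coli from a high-copy ColE1/pUC-type origin under ampicillin selection (AmpR). It also carries a hygromycin phosphotransferase cassette, driven by the SV40 enhancer/early promoter and ended by a synthetic poly(A) signal, which would allow selection of stably transfected mammalian cells. A synthetic poly(A) signal and an RNA polymerase II pause site lie upstream of the reporter region. These are standard pGL4 elements that limit read-through transcription from the backbone and so reduce background signal.

The insert is catalogued as a synthetic EGR1 promoter with barcode 1488 and was assembled by Gateway cloning, consistent with the attB1, attB4, attB3 and attB2 sites in the feature table, which indicate a multi-fragment recombination. The EGR1 promoter is not annotated as a feature. It presumably occupies the roughly 950-nt unannotated stretch between attB4 and attB3, although the record does not confirm this. Between attB3 and attB2 sits a short segment flanked by T3 and T7 promoter sequences, which is the probable location of the barcode. A short moxGFP-like fragment is annotated between attB1 and attB4, and its role is not stated.

Downstream lies firefly luc2 fused to the hCL1 and hPEST degradation sequences and followed by the SV40 poly(A) signal. The destabilised luciferase turns over quickly, so the signal follows changes in promoter activity closely. Because EGR1 is an immediate-early gene induced by MAPK/ERK signalling, pathway activation should drive both luciferase and barcode-containing transcripts. The associated publication uses such barcoded sensors in a multiplexed assay for profiling ERBB receptor antagonists.
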