Addgene plasmid #214652: pGL4_EGR1p-BC1488-luc2
Purpose: barcoded assay, MAPK sensor
Depositing lab: Michael Wehr. Depositing organization: Systasy Bioscience GmbH. Publication: Protocol for identifying properties of ERBB receptor antagonists using the barcoded ERBBprofiler assay. Popovic L, Rossner MJ, Wehr MC. STAR Protoc. 2024 Apr 16;5(2):102987. doi: 10.1016/j.xpro.2024.102987. PubMed 38635397.
Backbone
  Vector backbone: pGL4
  Vector type: Mammalian Expression, Luciferase
Growth in bacteria
  Bacterial resistance: Ampicillin, 100 μg/mL
  Growth temperature: 37°C
  Growth strain: DH5alpha
  Copy number: High Copy
Gene/Insert
  Gene/Insert name: EGR1 promoter with barcode 1488
  Species: Synthetic
  Cloning method: Gateway Cloning
Terms and licenses: Academic/Nonprofit Terms; Industry Terms: Not Available to Industry
How to cite: pGL4_EGR1p-BC1488-luc2 was a gift from Michael Wehr (Addgene plasmid # 214652 ; http://n2t.net/addgene:214652 ; RRID:Addgene_214652)
